Addgene plasmid #219751: pNK5867
Purpose: pGAP-like vector encoding hispidin-synthase from Mycena citricolor under control of GAP promoter, for yeast expression
Depositing lab: Alexander Mishin. Depositing organization: Light Bio. Publication: An improved pathway for autonomous bioluminescence imaging in eukaryotes. Shakhova ES, Karataeva TA, Markina NM, Mitiouchkina T, Palkina KA, Perfilov MM, Wood MG, Hoang TT, Hall MP, Fakhranurova LI, Alekberova AE, Malyshevskaia AK, Gorbachev DA, Bugaeva EN, Pletneva LK, Babenko VV, Boldyreva DI, Gorokhovatsky AY, Balakireva AV, Gao F, Choob VV, Encell LP, Wood KV, Yampolsky IV, Sarkisyan KS, Mishin AS. Nat Methods. 2024 Mar;21(3):406-410. doi: 10.1038/s41592-023-02152-y. Epub 2024 Jan 22. PubMed 38253843.
Backbone
  Vector backbone: Level 1-like
  Backbone size w/o insert (bp): 3389
  Vector type: Yeast Expression
Growth in bacteria
  Bacterial resistance: Bleocin (Zeocin), 50 μg/mL
  Growth temperature: 37°C
  Growth strain: DH5alpha
  Copy number: High Copy
Gene/Insert
  Gene/Insert name: pGAP - mcitHispS - tAOX
  Species: Mycena citricolor
  Insert size (bp): 5039
  Cloning method: Golden Gate
  Sequencing primers: 5′ cctaggaaattttactctgctgga; 3′ gcaaatggcattctgacatcc
Resource information
  A portion of this plasmid was derived from a plasmid made by: Synthetic
Terms and licenses: Academic/Nonprofit Terms; Industry Terms: Not Available to Industry
How to cite: pNK5867 was a gift from Alexander Mishin (Addgene plasmid # 219751 ; http://n2t.net/addgene:219751 ; RRID:Addgene_219751)
