[The description below was written by a language model from this plasmid's Addgene catalogue record and pLannotate feature annotations shown in this document.]
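Description:
pNK5867 is a yeast expression plasmid of about 8.4 kb, described as a pGAP-like vector built on a Level 1-like backbone by Golden Gate assembly. It is intended for expression in yeast; the regulatory parts are of Pichia pastoris (Komagataella phaffii) type, although the record does not name the host species explicitly. It is maintained in E. coli through a high-copy ColE1/pUC-type origin. Selection relies on a single Sh ble (BleoR) gene conferring Zeocin/bleomycin resistance. This gene sits behind tandem promoters, the S. cerevisiae TEF1 promoter for expression in yeast and the synthetic bacterial EM7 promoter for expression in E. coli, and is closed by the CYC1 terminator, so one marker serves both hosts. No yeast replication origin is annotated, which is consistent with pGAP-type vectors that are normally integrated into the genome, though the record does not state this.

The payload is a roughly 5 kb cassette, pGAP - mcitHispS - tAOX, in which the hispidin synthase gene from the fungus Mycena citricolor is driven by the constitutive P. pastoris glyceraldehyde-3-phosphate dehydrogenase (GAP) promoter and terminated by the AOX1 terminator. The hispidin synthase coding sequence itself is not annotated in the feature table but occupies the long interval between the promoter and terminator. The very short "VP16 AD" and "capTEV" fragment hits (under 20 nt each) are probably incidental matches or, for the latter, a possible short His-tag-like stretch, and the AOX1 fragment belongs to the terminator region. Hispidin synthase produces hispidin, the precursor of fungal luciferin, and the plasmid comes from work on improving the fungal pathway for autonomous bioluminescence in eukaryotes.
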