Features (pLannotate 1.2.2; 10 found; start..end, strand, type, name):
   1007..1483    +  promoter       GAP promoter: promoter for Pichia pastoris glyceraldehyde-3-phosphate dehydrogenase
   3199..3215    +  CDS            VP16 AD (fragment): transcriptional activation domain of herpes simplex virus protein VP16 (Triezenberg et al., 1988; Cousens et al., 1989); UL48
   6646..6663    +  CDS            capTEV™ (fragment): composite tag for in vivo biotinylation, TEV protease cleavage, and 6xHis tagging
   6674..6739    +  CDS            AOX1 (fragment): ALOX1_KOMPC - Experimental evidence at protein level: Swiss-Prot protein existence level 1. Major isoform of alcohol oxidase, which catalyzes the oxidation of methanol to formaldehyde and hydrogen peroxide, the first step in the methanol utilization pathway of methylotrophic yeasts. From Komagataella phaffii (strain ATCC 76273 / CBS 7435 / CECT 11047 / NRRL Y-11430 / Wegner 21-1) (Yeast) (Pichia pastoris).
   6743..6988    +  terminator     AOX1 terminator: Pichia pastoris AOX1; transcription terminator for AOX1
   7010..7417    +  promoter       TEF1 promoter: S. cerevisiae TEF1; promoter for EF-1α
   7424..7471    +  promoter       EM7 promoter: synthetic bacterial promoter&nbsp
   7490..7864    +  CDS            BleoR: antibiotic-binding protein; Sh ble from Streptoalloteichus hindustanus; confers resistance to bleomycin, phleomycin, and Zeocin™
   7930..8177    +  terminator     CYC1 terminator: S. cerevisiae CYC1; transcription terminator for CYC1
   8246..406     -  rep_origin     ori (across the origin): high-copy-number ColE1/pMB1/pBR322/pUC origin of replication
>Addgene plasmid #219751 | pNK5867 | addgene full sequence | sequence record 441226 | Addgene NGS Result
GGCGCTTTCTCATAGCTCACGCTGTAGGTATCTCAGTTCGGTGTAGGTCGTTCGCTCCAAGCTGGGCTGT
GTGCACGAACCCCCCGTTCAGCCCGACCGCTGCGCCTTATCCGGTAACTATCGTCTTGAGTCCAACCCGG
TAAGACACGACTTATCGCCACTGGCAGCAGCCACTGGTAACAGGATTAGCAGAGCGAGGTATGTAGGCGG
TGCTACAGAGTTCTTGAAGTGGTGGCCTAACTACGGCTACACTAGAAGAACAGTATTTGGTATCTGCGCT
CTGCTGAAGCCAGTTACCTTCGGAAAAAGAGTTGGTAGCTCTTGATCCGGCAAACAAACCACCGCTGGTA
GCGGTGGTTTTTTTGTTTGCAAGCAGCAGATTACGCGCAGAAAAAAAGGATCTCAAGAAGATCCTTTGAT
CTTTTCTACGGGGTCTGACGCTCAGTGGAACGAAAACTCACGTTAAGGGATTTTGGTCATGAGATCAGAT
CTCTGCTACTCTGGTCCCAAGTGAACCACCTTTTGGACCCTATTGACCGGACCTTAACTTGCCAAACCTA
AACGCTTAATGCCTCAGACGTTTTAATGCCTCTCAACACCTCCAAGGTTGCTTTCTTGAGCATGCCTACT
AGGAACTTTAACGAACTGTGGGGTTGTAGACAGTTTCAGGCGTGTCCCGACCAATATGGCCTACTAGACT
CTCTGAAAAATCACAGTTTTCCAGTAGTTCCGATCAAATTACCATCGAAATGGTCCCATAAACGGACATT
TGACATCCGTTCCTGAATTATAGTCTTCCACCGTGGATCATGGTGTTCCTTTTTTTCCCAAAGAATATCA
GCATCCCTTAACTACGTTAGGTCAGTGATGACAATGGACCAAATTGTTGCAAGGTTTTTCTTTTTCTTTC
ATCGGCACATTTCAGCCTCACATGCGACTATTATCGATCAATGAAATCCATCAAGATTGAAATCTTAAAA
TTGCCCCTTTCACTTGACAGGATCCTTTTTTGTAGAAATGTCTTGGTGTCCTCGTCCAATCAGGTAGCCA
TCTCTGAAATATCTGGCTCCGTTGCAACTCCGAACGACCTGCTGGCAACGTAAAATTCTCCGGGGTAAAA
CTTAAATGTGGAGTAATGGAACCAGAAACGTCTCTTCCCTTCTCTCTCCTTCCACCGCCCGTTACCGTCC
CTAGGAAATTTTACTCTGCTGGAGAGCTTCTTCTACGGCCCCCTTGCAGCAATGCTCTTCCCAGCATTAC
GTTGCGGGTAAAACGGAGGTCGTGTACCCGACCTAGCAGCCCAGGGATGGAAAAGTCCCGGCCGTCGCTG
GCAATAATAGCGGGCGGACGCATGTCATGAGATTATTGGAAACCACCAGAATCGAATATAAAAGGCGAAC
ACCTTTCCCAATTTTGGTTTCTCCTGACCCAAAGACTTTAAATTTAATTTATTTGTCCCTATTTCAATCA
ATTGAACAACTATCAATTCGAAGAGGAATTCAAGCTTCATATGGCTAGCAAATGTCAGCCTCTTCATCTT
ATTCTGAATTGGAGTCTCCAACTTCTCTTCTTGACGTGTTCGTGCACGCCGCTCGGGACCCTCACACCGC
ATCAAGAAGGGTGTTGGAGTGCGGATCTGACACATGGACATACGCCGCCTTGGATGCCGTGTCTGATGGT
ATAGCCAGGGAGTTGGCCCCTTTCGGTTTGGCCCCAAAGGTCGCTGTTGTCTCTGAGAACCATCCATTTG
TGTTCGCTTTGTTGTTCGCAGTCTGGAAGTTGGGTGGAACTTTCATCCCAATCGACGCACATGTCCCTTT
TGCCATGTTGACAGGTATGGTGAACATCGTGAAGCCAACATGTCTTTACCTTCCTGCCTCAGCCACATCA
AACATATCTCTTGTGAAGGCCTTCGACATAAGAACCGTCGTGTTTGGACACAAGGAGAATTCAATGCAAG
CTTTGTTCGACAAGTACTCATTGCACGCAGCCCCATTGCACGCTGCACCATTGCATTACGCCCCTCCATC
AGCCGACCATGCCTGTCTTTATCTTTTCACTTCTTCAGCCTCTTCTACCAAAAACTTGAAGGCCGTCCCT
CTTACCCATACACTTGTCTTGAGAGGTTGTCAATCTAAACTTGCTTGGTGGAGGAGGGTCCAACCAGGAA
AGAATCTTGACGCTATCAGAATCCTTGGATGGGCACCATGGTCCCACGTTCTTGCCTATATGCAGGATAT
CGGAACAGCTACACTTCTTAACGCCGGTTGCTACGTCTTTGCAACCATCCCTTCTTCATACCCTCAGCTT
CCTACCACTACCCCAGTCGATTTGACCACTTCACTTATCGACGCTTTGGTCACCAGAAGAGTCGCAGCAT
TCGCCTGTGTCCCTTTCGTCCTTGCCAACCTTAAAGCCGCTTGCCAGTCAAACCACCCAGCCAGGTCACA
GTTGCTTGAGGCCCTTCAAAAGACCATCATGTTGGAGTGCGGTGGTGCCGTGTTGGACGACGCTACTGTG
GACTGGGCCGAGAGGAACGGTATCAGGATCTTCACCGGAATCGGTATGACCGAGACTGGTGGAGCCGTTT
TCGTCGGTTTGGCCTCTGAATCTAGAAGAGGATTTTTGCCTGAAGGTTTGCTTGGTGATGCATCATTCTC
TATCTCATCTGACACTGACGCTCTTGACGAAGGTGAACTTGTCGTGAAATCAAAATTGATCGCACCAGGA
TATGTCGGATACGACGACGGAGCCCACTCTGTGGACTGCGACGGATGGGTCACATTCAGGACAGGAGATA
GGTATAGGCAGACCCAGCCAGACGGAAGGTTTACCTGGTTGGGAAGGATCACAGACTTCATTCAGATGGT
GTCTGGTGAGTACTTGGATCCAAGGCCATTGGAGGAGTCTCTTAGAGCCTCTCCATTGATCGCCAACGCC
TGCATCGTGGGTGACGCCTTCCTATCTTCTGCCTCAACTTCAATCTTGGCCATCATCGAGTTGGCAACCC
CTGATCTTGCACACACCGCCTCAATCAGGGCACAGCTTGCAAGAGTCCTTGCCCCTCTTAACAGGGATTT
GCCTCCACCACTTAGGATCGCAGCATCTTCAATCCTTGTTTTGGACGGAATGAGAAAGATCCCTAAGACA
AAGAAGGGTGACATCTTCAGAAAAAAGCTTGAGGACACATTCGGTGCTGAGTTTGAGCAGATGTTGAGAA
CCGAGAAAGTCGGATTGGGTGACTTGGCTGATGTGGATGCCGGTATCACTAGAATCATCGGAAACTTGTT
GGGAATCTCAGACGACGAGCTTCTTTCTACCATGTCTTTTGCTGAGTTGGGTATGACCTCTCTTTTGGCC
GTCAAGATCGCATCAGAATTGAACAAGTTTTTGGACGGTAGGGCTGTGTTGCCAACAAACATCTGTTACA
TACACTTTGACGTGCCTTCATTGACTTCATCAGTCAGAGAAAGGCTTTCTTCTGCACCATCATCTATCAC
ATCTGCCGCCTCTGAGCCTGCAGCCTCTTCACCAGGAACCCCTAGGGCCGACGAAATCGTGATCGTGGGA
AAGGCCTTCAGACTTCCTGACGGTGTGAACGACGACGCCGCTTTGTGGGACGTCCTTACCGGTGAGTCTG
CATCTATCATCAAGGACATCCCAGCCGACAGATGGGACCACGCCTCTTTCTACCCAAAGGACATCCACTT
TGGGAGAGCTGGTCTTGTGGATGTCGCTAGATTCGACTACGGTTTTTTCGGAATGACCGCTTCTGAGGCA
TATTCTCTTTCACCAACCATGAGGTTGGCTCTTGAAGTCGCTTATGAGGCCTTGGAGGACGCAAACATTC
CTTTCAGAGCCGTCAAGGGTTCAAGGATGGGTGTGTTCGTCGCTGTGAAAGACGATGGATTCGAAACCTT
GTTGCATGCAGGACAGGGTTATGACGCTTACACAAGATTCTATGGAACTGGAAGGGCTCCTTCAACCGCC
TCTGGTAGAATCAACTATTTGCTTGATTTGCACGGACCTTCAATCACCGTCGACACAGCCTGCTCAGGAG
GAATCGTGTGCATCGACCAGGCTGTCACCTATCTTCAATCAGGAGCTGCAGAGACTGCCATCGTGTGTTC
ATCTAACACACACTGCTGGCCAGGATCTTTCATGTTCTTGACCGCTCAAGGAATGGCCTCACCTAACGGT
AGATGCGCATCTTTCACATCAGACGCCGACGGATACGCTCCTTCTGAGGGAGCTGTGGGTTTCGTGCTTA
AGACCAGGTCTGCCGCTGTGAGGGACGGAGATAGAATACTTGCTACTATCAGGGCCACCGAGATCGGACA
CAATGGAAGATCTCAGGGACTTGCTGCTCCTAATGTCAGATCTCAGGCAGCTGCTCATAGAGCCGTGTTG
CGTAGAGCAAGGTTGGACCCATCTGAGATTGACTTCATCGAAGCACATGGTACTGGAACCACATTGGGAG
ATCTTTGCGAAGTGCAGGGTATCAACGACTCTTTTGTCTCTCCTAAGAAAAGAGCCAACCCTCTTGTAGT
CTCTGCATCTAAGTCAACCATCGGTCACACCGAGCCATCTGCTGGTTTGGTCGGAATCCTTTCAGCTCTT
ATGTCATTCGAGAAGAGGATCGTGCCTAGATTGGCATATCTTACTGAGTCTAATGTGAACCCAGCATTGG
ACGCATCAGTCGTTCCATTGCACTTTCCTACAAAGCACATCGAGCTTAGAGCTGATGTGCCTTACAAGGC
CGTGGTGATGTCTTACGGATTCGCAGGTACCCTTGCCGACATCGTCCTTGAGTCAGAGGTTCCACAACCA
ACTCCAGCCGTCGCTCAGGACACAGCCGGTCAACAGCCAATGCTTTTCGTGTTGTCAGCCAAAACCCCAA
GGGCACTTGCAGCCTACATCGAGCTTTACCTTGGTTTCCTTAGGCACGCCGACCCTGGACTTTTCGCAAG
GATCTGCTACACCGCATGTGTCGCAAGGGAGCACTACAAGCACAGGGTCGCCTGCGTTGCAACAGACTTG
GTCGACCTTATCGCTCAGCTTGAGACTAGGCTTGTGCAGACTGCCTATGCAGGAGGAGGAGGTGCCAGGG
CCGCTAGGACCGGTCCTCTTGTGTTTGCTTTTTCTGGACAGGGTACTCAGTTCCCTGCTATGGCAGCACC
ACTTGCTAGGAGATACGCAAGATTCGGAGAGATCGTGGGTGGTTGTGCTAGGATGGCAAGAGAGCTTTCA
GGTTTCCCAGTGGATGGTATTCTTCTTGGTGACGATGTGACACCTGTGAAGGACAACTCTGCTGCAGCTG
AGGTGCACTCTGAGGTGGACCAGATCTGCATATTTGTGTACCAGTATGCCATGTGTAGATGGTTGGGTGA
GCTTGGTGTGGAGCCAAAGGCTGCCATAGGTCACTCTTTGGGAGAGATCACAGCAGCTGTCATCGCAGGA
GCACTTCCTTTCGAAGCCGCCTTGGATCTTGTCGTCACTAGAGCCAGGTTGCTTAAGCCATGCGCCGAGC
AACCTTCTGGAATGGCAGCCTTGGCCTGCACCCCAGACGTCGCATCAAAGTTGACACTTGGTGCTTCAGT
GTCTGTGTCAGTCTACAACGGACCTCAGTCTATCTGCCTTTCTGGTGCTTCTGCCGAGCTTGACGATGCC
GTGAGGGCCGCTAAGGCCAGGAACATCAAGGCAACTAGACTTCAGGTCGACCAGGGTTTCCACTCACCTT
GCGTCGACGCCGCAGTGCCAGGTTTGCAGGCTTGGTGCGCAGCTCACAGGGCATCAGCTGCTCCATTGAA
GATGCCTCTTTACTCTACCGTGAGAGGGGACGTCGTTCCAAAGGGAGCCGCCCTTGATCCAGAGCACTGG
GTGGCCCACGCTAGGAACCCTGTGTTGTTCGCCCAGACAGCCCAGGCTCTTAAAGAGTCACTTCCACATG
GAATCACTTTGGACGTCGGTCCTCAGGCCGTGGCTTGGTCTTTGCTTCTTTTGAACGGTCTTTCAGCTAC
CAGAACAGTCGCTGCCGGAGCCAAGAAGGGAGCAGACCAGGAGAGGGCCCTTTTGGGTGCTCTTGGAGCC
TTGTTCGAGCAGCACAAGGTCACTCCTGACTTTGGTAGACTTTACGCTCCTTTGGAAAAGACAAGGATCC
CAACCTACCCATTTGAGAGAGCTAGATGCTACCCAACCTTCATACCATCAAGGTTCGCCCACGGTGCTGC
TGCTGCTGCCAAGACAGATGGTGAGGTCCTTTCTGCCGAAGAAGAAAATGTGGCACCTGTGGGATTGTTG
ACAAAGGAGGATTTGAGGGCAGCTTTGGTCGCTTGTTTGAGGGCCACATTGGAGCTTAGGCCTGACGAGG
AGCTTGACGAAGCAGAGCCTTTGACCGTGCACGGAGTGGACTCTATCGGATTTGCAAAGCTTAGGAAGCA
CGTCGAGGACAGGTGGGGTCTTGACATCCCAGTCGTGTACTGGTCAGACGCCTTCACCGTCGGAGAGATG
TTGGGTAACTTGGTCGGACAGTATGACGTGGTGTCTACTGCTGCCAGGTAGTTAACTAGCTTAGCTAAAT
AAGCGGCCGCCAGCTTTCTAGAACAAAAACTCATCTCAGAAGAGGATCTGAATAGCGCCGTCGACCATCA
TCATCATCATCATTGAGTTTGTAGCCTTAGACATGACTGTTCCTCAGTTCAAGTTGGGCACTTACGAGAA
GACCGGTCTTGCTAGATTCTAATCAAGAGGATGTCAGAATGCCATTTGCCTGAGAGATGCAGGCTTCATT
TTTGATACTTTTTTATTTGTAACCTATATAGTATAGGATTTTTTTGTCATTTTGTTTCTTCTCGTACGAG
CTTGCTCCTGATCAGCCTATCTCGCAGCTGATGAATATCTTGTGGTAGGGGTTTGGGAAAATCATTCGAG
TTTGATGTTTTTCTTGGTATTTCCCACTCCTCTTCAGAGTACAGAAGATTAAGTGAGAACCTTCGTTTGT
GCGGATCCCCCACACACCATAGCTTCAAAATGTTTCTACTCCTTTTTTACTCTTCCAGATTTTCTCGGAC
TCCGCGCATCGCCGTACCACTTCAAAACACCCAAGCACAGCATACTAAATTTCCCCTCTTTCTTCCTCTA
GGGTGTCGTTAATTACCCGTACTAAAGGTTTGGAAAAGAAAAAAGAGACCGCCTCGTTTCTTTTTCTTCG
TCGAAAAAGGCAATAAAAATTTTTATCACGTTTCTTTTTCTTGAAAATTTTTTTTTTTGATTTTTTTCTC
TTTCGACGACCTCCCATTGATATTTAAGTTAATAAACGGTCTTCAATTTCTCAAGTTTCAGTTTCATTTT
TCTTGTTCTATTACAACTTTTTTTACTTCTTGCTCATTAGAAAGAAAGCATAGCAATCTAATCTAAGGGC
GGTGTTGACAATTAATCATCGGCATAGTATATCGGCATAGTATAATACGACAAGGTGAGGAACTAAACCA
TGGCCAAGTTGACCAGTGCCGTTCCGGTGCTCACCGCGCGCGACGTCGCCGGAGCGGTCGAGTTCTGGAC
CGACCGGCTCGGGTTCTCCCGGGACTTCGTGGAGGACGACTTCGCCGGTGTGGTCCGGGACGACGTGACC
CTGTTCATCAGCGCGGTCCAGGACCAGGTGGTGCCGGACAACACCCTGGCCTGGGTGTGGGTGCGCGGCC
TGGACGAGCTGTACGCCGAGTGGTCGGAGGTCGTGTCCACGAACTTCCGGGACGCCTCCGGGCCGGCCAT
GACCGAGATCGGCGAGCAGCCGTGGGGGCGGGAGTTCGCCCTGCGCGACCCGGCCGGCAACTGCGTGCAC
TTCGTGGCCGAGGAGCAGGACTGACACGTCCGACGCGGCCCGACGGGTCCGAGGCCTCGGAGATCCGTCC
CCCTTTTCCTTTGTCGATATCATGTAATTAGTTATGTCACGCTTACATTCACGCCCTCCCCCCACATCCG
CTCTAACCGAAAAGGAAGGAGTTAGACAACCTGAAGTCTAGGTCCCTATTTATTTTTTTATAGTTATGTT
AGTATTAAGAACGTTATTTATATTTCAAATTTTTCTTTTTTTTCTGTACAGACGCGTGTACGCATGTAAC
ATTATACTGAAAACCTTGCTTGAGAAGGTTTTGGGACGCTCGAAGGCTTTAATTTGCAAGCTGAACATGT
GAGCAAAAGGCCAGCAAAAGGCCAGGAACCGTAAAAAGGCCGCGTTGCTGGCGTTTTTCCATAGGCTCCG
CCCCCCTGACGAGCATCACAAAAATCGACGCTCAAGTCAGAGGTGGCGAAACCCGACAGGACTATAAAGA
TACCAGGCGTTTCCCCCTGGAAGCTCCCTCGTGCGCTCTCCTGTTCCGACCCTGCCGCTTACCGGATACC
TGTCCGCCTTTCTCCCTTCGGGAAGCGT
